Addgene plasmid #182392: pRSFDuet-1_VNp-LZ-mNeongreen
Purpose: Bacterial expression of Vesicle Nucleating peptide-Leucine Zipper-mNeongreen fusion
Depositing lab: Dan Mulvihill. Depositing organization: London and South East University Group (LASE). Publication: High-yield vesicle-packaged recombinant protein production from E. coli. Eastwood TA, Baker K, Streather BR, Allen N, Wang L, Botchway SW, Brown IR, Hiscock JR, Lennon C, Mulvihill DP. Cell Rep Methods. 2023 Feb 2;3(2):100396. doi: 10.1016/j.crmeth.2023.100396. eCollection 2023 Feb 27. PubMed 36936078.
Backbone
  Vector backbone: pRSFDUET-1
  Backbone manufacturer: Novagen
  Vector type: Bacterial Expression
Growth in bacteria
  Bacterial resistance: Kanamycin, 50 μg/mL
  Growth temperature: 37°C
  Growth strain: DH5alpha
  Copy number: High Copy
Gene/Insert
  Gene/Insert name: VNp-LZ-mNeongreen
  Species: Branchiostoma lanceolatum
  GenBank ID: UniProtKB: A0A1S4NYF2
  Promoter: T7
  Tag / fusion protein: Vesicle Nucleating peptide (VNp) (N terminal on insert)
  Cloning method: Restriction Enzyme; 5′ cloning site Unknown (unknown if destroyed); 3′ cloning site Unknown (unknown if destroyed)
Resource information
  A portion of this plasmid was derived from a plasmid made by: Synthetic
Terms and licenses: Academic/Nonprofit Terms; Industry Terms: Not Available to Industry
How to cite: pRSFDuet-1_VNp-LZ-mNeongreen was a gift from Dan Mulvihill (Addgene plasmid # 182392 ; http://n2t.net/addgene:182392 ; RRID:Addgene_182392)
