[The description below was written by a language model from this plasmid's Addgene catalogue record and pLannotate feature annotations shown in this document.]
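Description:
pRSFDuet-1_VNp-LZ-mNeongreen is a bacterial expression plasmid of about 4.8 kb built on the Novagen pRSFDuet-1 backbone. It replicates from the RSF1030 origin, recorded as high copy, which is compatible with other common origins and so allows co-maintenance with additional plasmids in the same E. coli cell. Selection is by kanamycin through an aminoglycoside phosphotransferase gene. The backbone also carries lacI under its own promoter. The Duet architecture supplies two T7 promoter/lac operator units, so transcription depends on a host providing T7 RNA polymerase and is repressed by the lac repressor until IPTG is added.

The feature table places the insert downstream of the second T7 promoter/lac operator, while the first unit retains its promoter, operator and T7 gene 10 ribosome binding site with no annotated coding sequence after it. The open reading frame begins with the Vesicle Nucleating peptide, which the annotation software matches to a short synuclein-like fragment. This is followed by a leucine zipper matching part of yeast GCN4, a dimerisation motif, and then the full coding sequence of mNeonGreen, the monomeric green/yellow fluorescent protein derived from Branchiostoma lanceolatum. Short downstream hits, one to a composite tag that includes a 6xHis element and one to the S-tag, precede the T7 terminator. The record does not say whether these are translated as part of the fusion. The small TcR and second AmpR promoter fragments appear to be backbone remnants or spurious matches.

According to the record and its associated publication title, the plasmid is used to express the VNp-LZ-mNeongreen fusion in E. coli for vesicle-packaged recombinant protein production, with mNeonGreen as the fluorescent component of the fusion. The cloning sites used are not recorded.
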