Features (pLannotate 1.2.2; 21 found; start..end, strand, type, name):
      3..27      +  protein_bind   lac operator: The lac repressor binds to the lac operator to inhibit transcription in E. coli. This inhibition can be relieved by adding lactose or isopropyl-β-D-thiogalactopyranoside (IPTG). lac repressor encoded by lacI
     42..64      +  RBS            RBS: efficient ribosome binding site from bacteriophage T7 gene 10 (Olins and Rangwala, 1989)
    214..232     +  promoter       T7 promoter: promoter for bacteriophage T7 RNA polymerase
    233..257     +  protein_bind   lac operator: The lac repressor binds to the lac operator to inhibit transcription in E. coli. This inhibition can be relieved by adding lactose or isopropyl-β-D-thiogalactopyranoside (IPTG). lac repressor encoded by lacI
    300..359     +  CDS            Sncb (fragment): SYUB_MOUSE - Experimental evidence at protein level: Swiss-Prot protein existence level 1. May be involved in neuronal plasticity. From Mus musculus (Mouse).
    420..512     +  CDS            GCN4 (fragment): GCN4_YEAST - Also known as AAS101 From Saccharomyces cerevisiae (strain ATCC 204508 / S288c) (Baker's yeast).
    531..1238    +  CDS            mNeonGreen: mNeonGreen is a basic (constitutively fluorescent) green/yellow fluorescent protein published in 2013, derived from Branchiostoma lanceolatum. It is reported to be a very rapidly-maturing monomer with moderate acid sensitivity.
   1263..1280    +  CDS            capTEV™ (fragment): composite tag for in vivo biotinylation, TEV protease cleavage, and 6xHis tagging
   1296..1337    +  CDS            S-Tag (fragment): affinity and epitope tag derived from pancreatic ribonuclease A
   1367..1384    +  CDS            SET1 (fragment): solubility-enhancement tag derived from T7 phage gene 10B
   1392..1439    +  terminator     T7 terminator: transcription terminator for bacteriophage T7 RNA polymerase
   1603..1660    +  promoter       AmpR promoter (fragment): bla
   1669..2484    -  CDS            KanR: aminoglycoside phosphotransferase; aph(3')-Ia; confers resistance to kanamycin in bacteria or G418 (Geneticin®) in eukaryotes
   2485..2576    -  promoter       AmpR promoter: bla
   2592..3341    -  rep_origin     RSF ori: Plasmids containing the RSF 1030 origin of replication can be propagated in E. coli cells that contain additional plasmids with compatible origins.
   3424..3488    -  CDS            TcR (fragment): tetracycline efflux protein; tet; confers resistance to tetracycline
   3503..3524    -  protein_bind   CAP binding site: CAP binding activates transcription in the presence of cAMP. E. coli catabolite activator protein
   3537..4619    -  CDS            lacI: lac repressor; lacI; The lac repressor binds to the lac operator to inhibit transcription in E. coli. This inhibition can be relieved by adding lactose or isopropyl-β-D-thiogalactopyranoside (IPTG).
   4620..4697    -  promoter       lacI promoter: lacI
   4705..4740    -  CDS            TcR (fragment): tetracycline efflux protein; tet; confers resistance to tetracycline
   4743..2       +  promoter       T7 promoter (across the origin): promoter for bacteriophage T7 RNA polymerase
>Addgene plasmid #182392 | pRSFDuet-1_VNp-LZ-mNeongreen | addgene full sequence | sequence record 360633 | Addgene NGS Result
GGGGAATTGTGAGCGGATAACAATTCCCCTGTAGAAATAATTTTGTTTAACTTTAATAAGGAGATATACC
ATGGGCAGCAGCCATCACCATCATCACCACAGCCAGGATCCGAATTCGAGCTCGGCGCGCCTGCAGGTCG
ACAAGCTTGCGGCCGCATAATGCTTAAGTCGAACAGAAAGTAATCGTATTGTACACGGCCGCATAATCGA
AATTAATACGACTCACTATAGGGGAATTGTGAGCGGATAACAATTCCCCATCTTAGTATATTAGTTAAGT
ATAAGAAGGAGATATACATATGGATGTATTCATGAAAGGACTTTCAAAGGCCAAGGAGGGAGTTGTGGCA
GCTGCTGAGAAAACCAAACAGGGTGTGGCAGAAGCAGCAGGAAAGACAAAAGAGGGTGTTCTCAGATCAC
GTATGAAACAGCTGGAAGATAAAGTTGAAGAACTGCTGAGCAAAAACTACCACCTGGAAAATGAAGTTGC
CCGTCTGAAAAAACTGGTTGGTAGATCTGGAGGAAGCGGAATGGTGAGCAAGGGCGAGGAGGATAACATG
GCCTCTCTCCCAGCGACACATGAGTTACACATCTTTGGCTCCATCAACGGTGTGGACTTTGACATGGTGG
GTCAGGGCACCGGCAATCCAAATGATGGTTATGAGGAGTTAAACCTGAAGTCCACCAAGGGTGACCTCCA
GTTCTCCCCCTGGATTCTGGTCCCTCATATCGGGTATGGCTTCCATCAGTACCTGCCCTACCCTGACGGG
ATGTCGCCTTTCCAGGCCGCGATGGTAGATGGCTCCGGATACCAAGTCCATCGCACAATGCAGTTTGAAG
ATGGTGCCTCCCTTACTGTTAACTACCGCTACACCTACGAGGGAAGCCACATCAAAGGAGAGGCCCAGGT
GAAGGGGACTGGTTTCCCTGCTGACGGTCCTGTGATGACCAACTCGCTGACCGCTGCGGACTGGTGCAGG
TCGAAGAAGACTTACCCCAACGACAAAACCATCATCAGTACCTTTAAGTGGAGTTACACCACTGGAAATG
GCAAGCGCTACCGGAGCACTGCGCGGACCACCTACACCTTTGCCAAGCCAATGGCGGCTAACTATCTGAA
GAACCAGCCGATGTACGTGTTCCGTAAGACGGAGCTCAAGCACTCCAAGACCGAGCTCAACTTCAAGGAG
TGGCAAAAGGCCTTTACCGATGTGATGGGCATGGACGAGCTGTACAAGGCTAGCGGAGGAAGCGGAGGTA
CCCATCATCATCATCATCATTAACTCGAGTCTGGTAAAGAAACCGCTGCTGCGAAATTTGAACGCCAGCA
CATGGACTCGTCTACTAGCGCAGCTTAATTAACCTAGGCTGCTGCCACCGCTGAGCAATAACTAGCATAA
CCCCTTGGGGCCTCTAAACGGGTCTTGAGGGGTTTTTTGCTGAAACCTCAGGCATTTGAGAAGCACACGG
TCACACTGCTTCCGGTAGTCAATAAACCGGTAAACCAGCAATAGACATAAGCGGCTATTTAACGACCCTG
CCCTGAACCGACGACAAGCTGACGACCGGGTCTCCGCAAGTGGCACTTTTCGGGGAAATGTGCGCGGAAC
CCCTATTTGTTTATTTTTCTAAATACATTCAAATATGTATCCGCTCATGAATTAATTCTTAGAAAAACTC
ATCGAGCATCAAATGAAACTGCAATTTATTCATATCAGGATTATCAATACCATATTTTTGAAAAAGCCGT
TTCTGTAATGAAGGAGAAAACTCACCGAGGCAGTTCCATAGGATGGCAAGATCCTGGTATCGGTCTGCGA
TTCCGACTCGTCCAACATCAATACAACCTATTAATTTCCCCTCGTCAAAAATAAGGTTATCAAGTGAGAA
ATCACCATGAGTGACGACTGAATCCGGTGAGAATGGCAAAAGTTTATGCATTTCTTTCCAGACTTGTTCA
ACAGGCCAGCCATTACGCTCGTCATCAAAATCACTCGCATCAACCAAACCGTTATTCATTCGTGATTGCG
CCTGAGCGAGACGAAATACGCGGTCGCTGTTAAAAGGACAATTACAAACAGGAATCGAATGCAACCGGCG
CAGGAACACTGCCAGCGCATCAACAATATTTTCACCTGAATCAGGATATTCTTCTAATACCTGGAATGCT
GTTTTCCCGGGGATCGCAGTGGTGAGTAACCATGCATCATCAGGAGTACGGATAAAATGCTTGATGGTCG
GAAGAGGCATAAATTCCGTCAGCCAGTTTAGTCTGACCATCTCATCTGTAACATCATTGGCAACGCTACC
TTTGCCATGTTTCAGAAACAACTCTGGCGCATCGGGCTTCCCATACAATCGATAGATTGTCGCACCTGAT
TGCCCGACATTATCGCGAGCCCATTTATACCCATATAAATCAGCATCCATGTTGGAATTTAATCGCGGCC
TAGAGCAAGACGTTTCCCGTTGAATATGGCTCATACTCTTCCTTTTTCAATATTATTGAAGCATTTATCA
GGGTTATTGTCTCATGAGCGGATACATATTTGAATGTATTTAGAAAAATAAACAAATAGGCATGCAGCGC
TCTTCCGCTTCCTCGCTCACTGACTCGCTACGCTCGGTCGTTCGACTGCGGCGAGCGGTGTCAGCTCACT
CAAAAGCGGTAATACGGTTATCCACAGAATCAGGGGATAAAGCCGGAAAGAACATGTGAGCAAAAAGCAA
AGCACCGGAAGAAGCCAACGCCGCAGGCGTTTTTCCATAGGCTCCGCCCCCCTGACGAGCATCACAAAAA
TCGACGCTCAAGCCAGAGGTGGCGAAACCCGACAGGACTATAAAGATACCAGGCGTTTCCCCCTGGAAGC
TCCCTCGTGCGCTCTCCTGTTCCGACCCTGCCGCTTACCGGATACCTGTCCGCCTTTCTCCCTTCGGGAA
GCGTGGCGCTTTCTCATAGCTCACGCTGTTGGTATCTCAGTTCGGTGTAGGTCGTTCGCTCCAAGCTGGG
CTGTGTGCACGAACCCCCCGTTCAGCCCGACCGCTGCGCCTTATCCGGTAACTATCGTCTTGAGTCCAAC
CCGGTAAGACACGACTTATCGCCACTGGCAGCAGCCATTGGTAACTGATTTAGAGGACTTTGTCTTGAAG
TTATGCACCTGTTAAGGCTAAACTGAAAGAACAGATTTTGGTGAGTGCGGTCCTCCAACCCACTTACCTT
GGTTCAAAGAGTTGGTAGCTCAGCGAACCTTGAGAAAACCACCGTTGGTAGCGGTGGTTTTTCTTTATTT
ATGAGATGATGAATCAATCGGTCTATCAAGTCAACGAACAGCTATTCCGTTACTCTAGATTTCAGTGCAA
TTTATCTCTTCAAATGTAGCACCTGAAGTCAGCCCCATACGATATAAGTTGTAATTCTCATGTTAGTCAT
GCCCCGCGCCCACCGGAAGGAGCTGACTGGGTTGAAGGCTCTCAAGGGCATCGGTCGAGATCCCGGTGCC
TAATGAGTGAGCTAACTTACATTAATTGCGTTGCGCTCACTGCCCGCTTTCCAGTCGGGAAACCTGTCGT
GCCAGCTGCATTAATGAATCGGCCAACGCGCGGGGAGAGGCGGTTTGCGTATTGGGCGCCAGGGTGGTTT
TTCTTTTCACCAGTGAGACGGGCAACAGCTGATTGCCCTTCACCGCCTGGCCCTGAGAGAGTTGCAGCAA
GCGGTCCACGCTGGTTTGCCCCAGCAGGCGAAAATCCTGTTTGATGGTGGTTAACGGCGGGATATAACAT
GAGCTGTCTTCGGTATCGTCGTATCCCACTACCGAGATGTCCGCACCAACGCGCAGCCCGGACTCGGTAA
TGGCGCGCATTGCGCCCAGCGCCATCTGATCGTTGGCAACCAGCATCGCAGTGGGAACGATGCCCTCATT
CAGCATTTGCATGGTTTGTTGAAAACCGGACATGGCACTCCAGTCGCCTTCCCGTTCCGCTATCGGCTGA
ATTTGATTGCGAGTGAGATATTTATGCCAGCCAGCCAGACGCAGACGCGCCGAGACAGAACTTAATGGGC
CCGCTAACAGCGCGATTTGCTGGTGACCCAATGCGACCAGATGCTCCACGCCCAGTCGCGTACCGTCTTC
ATGGGAGAAAATAATACTGTTGATGGGTGTCTGGTCAGAGACATCAAGAAATAACGCCGGAACATTAGTG
CAGGCAGCTTCCACAGCAATGGCATCCTGGTCATCCAGCGGATAGTTAATGATCAGCCCACTGACGCGTT
GCGCGAGAAGATTGTGCACCGCCGCTTTACAGGCTTCGACGCCGCTTCGTTCTACCATCGACACCACCAC
GCTGGCACCCAGTTGATCGGCGCGAGATTTAATCGCCGCGACAATTTGCGACGGCGCGTGCAGGGCCAGA
CTGGAGGTGGCAACGCCAATCAGCAACGACTGTTTGCCCGCCAGTTGTTGTGCCACGCGGTTGGGAATGT
AATTCAGCTCCGCCATCGCCGCTTCCACTTTTTCCCGCGTTTTCGCAGAAACGTGGCTGGCCTGGTTCAC
CACGCGGGAAACGGTCTGATAAGAGACACCGGCATACTCTGCGACATCGTATAACGTTACTGGTTTCACA
TTCACCACCCTGAATTGACTCTCTTCCGGGCGCTATCATGCCATACCGCGAAAGGTTTTGCGCCATTCGA
TGGTGTCCGGGATCTCGACGCTCTCCCTTATGCGACTCCTGCATTAGGAAATTAATACGACTCACTATA
